>Addgene plasmid #203057 | Salsa-BC216-P3B12 | addgene full sequence | sequence record 421497 | Addgene NGS Result
AGCGCCCAATACGCAAACCGCCTCTCCCCGCGCGTTGGCCGATTCATTAATGCAGTCGAGGGATCTCCAT
AAGAGAAGAGGGACAGCTATGACTGGGAGTAGTCAGGAGAGGAGGAAAAATCTGGCTAGTAAAACATGTA
AGGAAAATTTTAGGGATGTTAAAGAAAAAAATAACACAAAACAAAATATAAAAAAAATCTAACCTCAAGT
CAAGGCTTTTCTATGGAATAAGGAATGGACAGCAGGGGGCTGTTTCATATACTGATGACCTCTTTATAGC
CAACCTTTGTTCATGGCAGCCAGCATATGGGCATATGTTGCCAAACTCTAAACCAAATACTCATTCTGAT
GTTTTAAATGATTTGCCCTCCCATATGTCCTTCCGAGTGAGAGACACAAAAAATTCCAACACACTATTGC
AATGAAAATAAATTTCCTTTATTAGCCAGAAGTCAGATGCTCAAGGGGCTTCATGATGTCCCCATAATTT
TTGGCAGAGGGAAAAAGATCGATCTCAGTGGTATTTGTGAGCCAGGGCATTGGCCACACCAGCCACCACC
TTCTGATAGGCAGCCTGCACCTGAGGAGTGAATTCTTTGCCAAAATGATGAGACAGCACAACAACCAGCA
CGTTGCCCAGGAGCTGTAGGAAAGAGAAGAAGGCATGAACATGGTTAGCAGAGGGGCCCGGTTTGGACTC
AGAGTATTTTATCCTCATCTCAAACAGTGTATATCATTGTAACCATAAAGAGAAAGGCAGGATGATGACC
AGGGTGTAGTTGTTTCTACCAATAAGAATATTTCCACGCCAGCCAGAATTTATATGCAGAAATATTCTAC
CTTATCATTTAATTATAACAATTGTTCTCTAAAACTGTGCTGAAGTACAATATAATATACCCTGATTGCC
TTGAAAAAAAAGTGATTAGAGAAAGTACTTACAATCTGACAAATAAACAAAAGTGAATTTAAAAATTCGT
TACAAATGCAAGCTAAAGTTTAACGAAAAAGTTACAGAAAATGAAAAGAAAATAAGAGGAGACAATGGTT
GTCAACAGAGTAGAAAGTGAAAGAAACAAAATTATCATGAGGGTCCATGGTGATACAAGGGACATCTTCC
CATTCTAAACAACACCCTGAAAACTTTGCCCCCTCCATATAACATGAATTTTACAATAGCGAAAAAGAAA
GAACAATCAAGGGTCCCCAAACTCACCCTGAAGTTCTCAGCTCTAGAGATATCGTCGAGGCCGCGCTAGC
GTTTAAACTGTCGACCTTAATTAAGAGATCTGCTCGAGGCGCGTCAGCTGACTAGAGGATCCCCGGGTAC
CGAGCTCGAATTCGGGGCCGCGGAGGCTGGATCGGTCCCGGTGTCTTCTATGGAGGTCAAAACAGCGTGG
ATGGCGTCTCCAGGCGATCTGACGGTTCACTAAACGAGCTCTGCTTATATAGGCCTCCCACCGTACACGC
CTACCTCGACCCGGGTACCGAGCTCGACTTTCACTTTTCTCTATCACTGATAGGGAGTGGTAAACTCGAC
TTTCACTTTTCTCTATCACTGATAGGGAGTGGTAAACTCGACTTTCACTTTTCTCTATCACTGATAGGGA
GTGGTAAACTCGACTTTCACTTTTCTCTATCACTGATAGGGAGTGGTAAACTCGACTTTCACTTTTCTCT
ATCACTGATAGGGAGTGGTAAACTCGACCTATATAAGCAGAGCTCGTTTAGTGAACCGTCAGATCGCCTG
GAGACGCCATCCACGCTGTTTTGACCTCCATAGAAGACACCGGGACCGATCCAGCCTCCGCGGCCCCGAA
TTCCTGCAGCGGCCGCTCTAGAACTAGTGGATCCCCGCGGATGGTGAGCAAGGGCGAGGAGCTGTTCACC
GGGGTGGTGCCCATCCTGGTCGAGCTGGACGGCGACGTAAACGGCCACAAGTTCAGCGTGTCCGGCGAGG
GCGAGGGCGATGCCACCTACGGCAAGCTGACCCTGAAGTTCATCTGCACCACCGGCAAGCTGCCCGTGCC
CTGGCCCACCCTCGTGACCACCCTGACCTACGGCGTGCAGTGCTTCAGCCGCTACCCCGACCACATGAAG
CAGCACGACTTCTTCAAGTCCGCCATGCCCGAAGGCTACGTCCAGGAGCGCACCATCTTCTTCAAGGACG
ACGGCAACTACAAGACCCGCGCCGAGGTGAAGTTCGAGGGCGACACCCTGGTGAACCGCATCGAGCTGAA
GGGCATCGACTTCAAGGAGGACGGCAACATCCTGGGGCACAAGCTGGAGTACAACTACAACAGCCACAAC
GTCTATATCATGGCCGACAAGCAGAAGAACGGCATCAAGGTGAACTTCAAGATCCGCCACAACATCGAGG
ACGGCAGCGTGCAGCTCGCCGACCACTACCAGCAGAACACCCCCATCGGCGACGGCCCCGTGCTGCTGCC
CGACAACCACTACCTGAGCACCCAGTCCGCCCTGAGCAAAGACCCCAACGAGAAGCGCGATCACATGGTC
CTGCTGGAGTTCGTGACCGCCGCCGGGATCACTCTCGGCATGGACGAGCTGTACAAGTAATATTTAATTG
GAATTCGATATCAAGCTTGTCGACCTAGTTCTAGAGGATCCAGACATGATAAGATACATTGATGAGTTTG
GACAAACCACAACTAGAATGCAGTGAAAAAAATGCTTTATTTGTGAAATTTGTGATGCTATTGCTTTATT
TGTAACCATTATAAGCTGCAATAAACAAGTTAACAACAACAATTGCATTCATTTTATGTTTCAGGTTCAG
GGGGAGGTGTGGGAGGTTTTTTAAAGCAAGTAAAACCTCTACAAATGTGGTATGGCTGATTATGATCCTG
CAAGCCTCGTCGTCCTGGCCGGACCACGCTATCTGTGCAAGGTCCCCGGCCCCGGACGCGCGCTCCATGA
GCAGAGCGCCCGCCGCCGAGGCGAAGACTCGGGCGGCGCCCTGCCCGTCCCACCAGGTCAACAGGCGGTA
ACCGGCCTCTTCATCGGGAATGCGCGCGACCTTCAGCATCGCCGGCATGTCCCCCTGGCGGACGGGAAGT
ATCCAGCTCGACCAAGCTGGCCGCGTCGAGTGAAGACGAAAGGGCCTCGTGATACGCCTATTTTTATAGG
TTAATGTCATGATAATAATGGTTTCTTAGACGTCAGGTGGCACTTTTCGGGGAAATGTGCGCGGAACCCC
TATTTGTTTATTTTTCTAAATACATTCAAATATGTATCCGCTCATGAGACAATAACCCTGATAAATGCTT
CAATAATATTGAAAAAGGAAGAGTATGAGTATTCAACATTTCCGTGTCGCCCTTATTCCCTTTTTTGCGG
CATTTTGCCTTCCTGTTTTTGCTCACCCAGAAACGCTGGTGAAAGTAAAAGATGCTGAAGATCAGTTGGG
TGCACGAGTGGGTTACATCGAACTGGATCTCAACAGCGGTAAGATCCTTGAGAGTTTTCGCCCCGAAGAA
CGTTTTCCAATGATGAGCACTTTTAAAGTTCTGCTATGTGGCGCGGTATTATCCCGTGTTGACGCCGGGC
AAGAGCAACTCGGTCGCCGCATACACTATTCTCAGAATGACTTGGTTGAGTACTCACCAGTCACAGAAAA
GCATCTTACGGATGGCATGACAGTAAGAGAATTATGCAGTGCTGCCATAACCATGAGTGATAACACTGCG
GCCAACTTACTTCTGACAACGATCGGAGGACCGAAGGAGCTAACCGCTTTTTTGCACAACATGGGGGATC
ATGTAACTCGCCTTGATCGTTGGGAACCGGAGCTGAATGAAGCCATACCAAACGACGAGCGTGACACCAC
GATGCCTGTAGCAATGGCAACAACGTTGCGCAAACTATTAACTGGCGAACTACTTACTCTAGCTTCCCGG
CAACAATTAATAGACTGGATGGAGGCGGATAAAGTTGCAGGACCACTTCTGCGCTCGGCCCTTCCGGCTG
GCTGGTTTATTGCTGATAAATCTGGAGCCGGTGAGCGTGGGTCTCGCGGTATCATTGCAGCACTGGGGCC
AGATGGTAAGCCCTCCCGTATCGTAGTTATCTACACGACGGGGAGTCAGGCAACTATGGATGAACGAAAT
AGACAGATCGCTGAGATAGGTGCCTCACTGATTAAGCATTGGTAACTGTCAGACCAAGTTTACTCATATA
TACTTTAGATTGATTTAAAACTTCATTTTTAATTTAAAAGGATCTAGGTGAAGATCCTTTTTGATAATCT
CATGACCAAAATCCCTTAACGTGAGTTTTCGTTCCACTGAGCGTCAGACCCCGTAGAAAAGATCAAAGGA
TCTTCTTGAGATCCTTTTTTTCTGCGCGTAATCTGCTGCTTGCAAACAAAAAAACCACCGCTACCAGCGG
TGGTTTGTTTGCCGGATCAAGAGCTACCAACTCTTTTTCCGAAGGTAACTGGCTTCAGCAGAGCGCAGAT
ACCAAATACTGTTCTTCTAGTGTAGCCGTAGTTAGGCCACCACTTCAAGAACTCTGTAGCACCGCCTACA
TACCTCGCTCTGCTAATCCTGTTACCAGTGGCTGCTGCCAGTGGCGATAAGTCGTGTCTTACCGGGTTGG
ACTCAAGACGATAGTTACCGGATAAGGCGCAGCGGTCGGGCTGAACGGGGGGTTCGTGCACACAGCCCAG
CTTGGAGCGAACGACCTACACCGAACTGAGATACCTACAGCGTGAGCTATGAGAAAGCGCCACGCTTCCC
GAAGGGAGAAAGGCGGACAGGTATCCGGTAAGCGGCAGGGTCGGAACAGGAGAGCGCACGAGGGAGCTTC
CAGGGGGAAACGCCTGGTATCTTTATAGTCCTGTCGGGTTTCGCCACCTCTGACTTGAGCGTCGATTTTT
GTGATGCTCGTCAGGGGGGCGGAGCCTATGGAAAAACGCCAGCAACGCGGCCTTTTTACGGTTCCTGGCC
TTTTGCTGGCCTTTTGCTCACATGTTCTTTCCTGCGTTATCCCCTGATTCTGTGGATAACCGTATTACCG
CCTTTGAGTGAGCTGATACCGCTCGCCGCAGCCGAACGACCGAGCGCAGCGAGTCAGTGAGCGAGGAAGC
GGAAG
Features (pLannotate 1.2.2; 17 found; start..end, strand, type, name):
      2..55      +  CDS            lacI (fragment): lac repressor; lacI; The lac repressor binds to the lac operator to inhibit transcription in E. coli. This inhibition can be relieved by adding lactose or isopropyl-β-D-thiogalactopyranoside (IPTG).
    388..443     -  polyA_signal   β-globin poly(A) signal: rabbit β-globin polyadenylation signal (Gil and Proudfoot, 1987)
    518..640     -  CDS            HBB: HBB_COLGU - Experimental evidence at transcript level: Swiss-Prot protein existence level 2. Involved in oxygen transport from the lung to the various peripheral tissues. From Colobus guereza (Mantled guereza) (Eastern black-and-white colobus monkey).
    644..1216    -  intron         β-globin intron: intron from rabbit β-globin gene
   1312..1343    -  misc_feature   MCS (fragment): pUC18/19 multiple cloning site
   1437..1475    -  promoter       minimal CMV promoter: human cytomegalovirus (CMV) immediate early promoter
   1493..1708    -  protein_bind   tetracycline response element (fragment): contains seven copies of the tetracycline operator tetO tetracycline repressor TetR
   1708..1753    +  promoter       TRE3GV promoter (fragment): 3rd-generation Tet-responsive promoter that can be activated by binding of Tet-On® 3G, optimized for retroviral and lentiviral vectors
   1829..1856    +  misc_feature   MCS (fragment): pBluescript multiple cloning site
   1861..2580    +  CDS            EGFP: the original enhanced GFP (Yang et al., 1996) mammalian codon-optimized
   2590..2613    +  misc_feature   MCS (fragment): pBluescript multiple cloning site
   2627..2761    -  polyA_signal   SV40 poly(A) signal: SV40 polyadenylation signal
   2784..2867    -  CDS            large T antigen (fragment): large T antigen from SV40 (simian virus 40)
   2861..3091    -  CDS            str (fragment): STR_KLEPN - Protein inferred from homology: Swiss-Prot protein existence level 3. The aminoglycoside phosphotransferases achieve inactivation of their antibiotic substrates by phosphorylation. From Klebsiella pneumoniae.
   3210..3314    +  promoter       AmpR promoter: bla
   3315..4175    +  CDS            AmpR: β-lactamase; bla; confers resistance to ampicillin, carbenicillin, and related antibiotics
   4346..4934    +  rep_origin     ori: high-copy-number ColE1/pMB1/pBR322/pUC origin of replication
