[The description below was written by a language model from this plasmid's Addgene catalogue record and pLannotate feature annotations shown in this document.]
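Description:
Salsa-BC216-P3B12 is a 5.1 kb mammalian expression plasmid built on the pCER206 backbone. It is one member of a set of barcoded reporter plasmids for PRESTO-Salsa, a multiplexed screening approach for GPCR bioactivity. It is maintained in E. coli as a high-copy plasmid through a ColE1/pUC-type origin and selected with ampicillin through the bla (AmpR) gene and its native promoter. No mammalian selection marker is annotated. The short matches to lacI, an aminoglycoside phosphotransferase and SV40 large T antigen appear to be backbone remnants rather than functional genes.

The payload is a synthetic 730 bp EGFP/BC216 insert placed between retained BsrGI and HindIII sites and controlled by a tetracycline response element. The annotation shows a central block of tetO repeats flanked by minimal promoters pointing in opposite directions, which suggests a bidirectional Tet-responsive layout. On the forward strand, a TRE3G-type promoter fragment drives mammalian codon-optimised EGFP, followed by a short polylinker region that probably holds the BC216 barcode (not annotated separately) and then an SV40 polyadenylation region. On the reverse strand, a minimal CMV promoter faces a polylinker fragment, a rabbit β-globin intron with adjacent β-globin exon sequence, and a β-globin poly(A) signal. No coding sequence is annotated in this second arm, and the record does not say what it is for.

Because TRE promoters are activated when a Tet transactivator binds, reporter transcription would presumably follow transactivator activity in the transfected cells. The transcribed barcode would then allow the output of this plasmid to be told apart from that of other barcoded plasmids in a pooled sequencing readout, with EGFP as a fluorescent indicator. The record does not state which receptor or well the barcode is paired with.
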