Addgene plasmid #203057: Salsa-BC216-P3B12
Purpose: Expression of barcoded reporter plasmid for PRESTO-Salsa; EGFP/BC216
Depositing lab: Noah Palm. Depositing organization: Yale University. Publication: Highly multiplexed bioactivity screening reveals human and microbiota metabolome-GPCRome interactions. Chen H, Rosen CE, Gonzalez-Hernandez JA, Song D, Potempa J, Ring AM, Palm NW. Cell. 2023 Jul 6;186(14):3095-3110.e19. doi: 10.1016/j.cell.2023.05.024. Epub 2023 Jun 14. PubMed 37321219.
Backbone
  Vector backbone: pCER206
  Vector type: Mammalian Expression
Growth in bacteria
  Bacterial resistance: Ampicillin, 100 μg/mL
  Growth temperature: 37°C
  Growth strain: DH5alpha
  Copy number: High Copy
Gene/Insert
  Gene/Insert name: EGFP/BC216
  Species: Synthetic
  Insert size (bp): 730
  Promoter: Tet Response Element (TRE)
  Cloning method: Restriction Enzyme; 5′ cloning site BsrGI (not destroyed); 3′ cloning site HindIII (not destroyed)
  Sequencing primers: 5′ Custom primer (GAAGCGCGATCACATGG)
Terms and licenses: Academic/Nonprofit Terms; Industry Terms: Not Available to Industry
How to cite: Salsa-BC216-P3B12 was a gift from Noah Palm (Addgene plasmid # 203057 ; http://n2t.net/addgene:203057 ; RRID:Addgene_203057)
