>Addgene plasmid #203057 | Salsa-BC216-P3B12 | depositor partial sequence | sequence record 393930 | BC216
TATTTAATTG
